>Addgene plasmid #128205 | pFH100 | addgene full sequence | sequence record 252913 | Addgene NGS Result
GGGTCTCAATTGTTGTCTTCGCAGCTGGCACGACAGGTTTCCCGACTGGAAAGCGGGCAGTGAGCGCAAC
GCAATTAATGTGAGTTAGCTCACTCATTAGGCACCCCAGGCTTTACACTTTATGCTTCCGGCTCGTATGT
TGTGTGGAATTGTGAGCGGATAACAATTTCACACAGGAAACAGCTATGACCATGATTACGCCAAGCTTGC
ATGCCTGCAGGTCGACTCTAGAGGATCCCCGGGTACCGAGCTCGAATTCACTGGCCGTCGTTTTACAACG
TCGTGACTGGGAAAACCCTGGCGTTACCCAACTTAATCGCCTTGCAGCACATCCCCCTTTCGCCAGCTGG
CGTAATAGCGAAGAGGCCCGCACCGATCGCCCTTCCCAACAGTTGCGCAGCCTGAATGGCGAATGGCGCC
TGATGCGGTATTTTCTCCTTACGCATCTGTGCGGTATTTCACACCGCATATGGTGCACTCTCAGTACAAT
CTGCTCTGATGCCGCATAGTTAAGCCAGCCCCGACACCCGCCAACACCCGCTGACGCGCCCTGACGGGCT
TGTCTGCTCCCGGCATCCGCTTACAGACAAGCTGTGACGAAGACAAGTTTCAGAGCTATGCTGGAAACAG
CATAGCAAGTTGAAATAAGGCTAGTCCGTTATCAACTTGAAAAAGTGGCACCGAGTCGGTGCTTTTTTTT
TCGCTTGAGACCGAGGCTAGGTGGAGGCTCAGTGATGATAAGTCTGCGATGGTGGATGCATGTGTCATGG
TCATAGCTGTTTCCTGTGTGAAATTGTTATCCGCTCAGAGGGCACAATCCTATTCCGCGCTATCCGACAA
TCTCCAAGACATTAGGTGGAGTTCAGTTCGGCGTATGGCATATGTCGCTGGAAAGAACATGTGAGCAAAA
GGCCAGCAAAAGGCCAGGAACCGTAAAAAGGCCGCGTTGCTGGCGTTTTTCCATAGGCTCCGCCCCCCTG
ACGAGCATCACAAAAATCGACGCTCAAGTCAGAGGTGGCGAAACCCGACAGGACTATAAAGATACCAGGC
GTTTCCCCCTGGAAGCTCCCTCGTGCGCTCTCCTGTTCCGACCCTGCCGCTTACCGGATACCTGTCCGCC
TTTCTCCCTTCGGGAAGCGTGGCGCTTTCTCATAGCTCACGCTGTAGGTATCTCAGTTCGGTGTAGGTCG
TTCGCTCCAAGCTGGGCTGTGTGCACGAACCCCCCGTTCAGCCCGACCGCTGCGCCTTATCCGGTAACTA
TCGTCTTGAGTCCAACCCGGTAAGACACGACTTATCGCCACTGGCAGCAGCCACTGGTAACAGGATTAGC
AGAGCGAGGTATGTAGGCGGTGCTACAGAGTTCTTGAAGTGGTGGCCTAACTACGGCTACACTAGAAGAA
CAGTATTTGGTATCTGCGCTCTGCTGAAGCCAGTTACCTTCGGAAAAAGAGTTGGTAGCTCTTGATCCGG
CAAACAAACCACCGCTGGTAGCGGTGGTTTTTTTGTTTGCAAGCAGCAGATTACGCGCAGAAAAAAAGGA
TCTCAAGAAGATCCTTTGATCTTTTCTACGGGGTCTGACGCTCTATTCAACAAAGCCGCCGTCCCGTCAA
GTCAGCGTAAATGGGTAGGGGGCTTCAAATCGTCCGCTCTGCCAGTGTTACAACCAATTAACAAATTCTG
ATTAGAAAAACTCATCGAGCATCAAATGAAACTGCAATTTATTCATATCAGGATTATCAATACCATATTT
TTGAAAAAGCCGTTTCTGTAATGAAGGAGAAAACTCACCGAGGCAGTTCCATAGGATGGCAAGATCCTGG
TATCGGTCTGCGATTCCGACTCGTCCAACATCAATACAACCTATTAATTTCCCCTCGTCAAAAATAAGGT
TATCAAGTGAGAAATCACCATGAGTGACGACTGAATCCGGTGAGAATGGCAAAAGCTTATGCATTTCTTT
CCAGACTTGTTCAACAGGCCAGCCATTACGCTCGTCATCAAAATCACTCGCATCAACCAAACCGTTATTC
ATTCGTGATTGCGCCTGAGCGAGACGAAATACGCGATCGCTGTTAAAAGGACAATTACAAACAGGAATCG
AATGCAACCGGCGCAGGAACACTGCCAGCGCATCAACAATATTTTCACCTGAATCAGGATATTCTTCTAA
TACCTGGAATGCTGTTTTCCCGGGGATCGCAGTGGTGAGTAACCATGCATCATCAGGAGTACGGATAAAA
TGCTTGATGGTCGGAAGAGGCATAAATTCCGTCAGCCAGTTTAGTCTGACCATCTCATCTGTAACATCAT
TGGCAACGCTACCTTTGCCATGTTTCAGAAACAACTCTGGCGCATCGGGCTTCCCATACAATCGATAGAT
TGTCGCACCTGATTGCCCGACATTATCGCGAGCCCATTTATACCCATATAAATCAGCATCCATGTTGGAA
TTTAATCGCGGCCTCGAGCAAGACGTTTCCCGTTGAATATGGCTCATAACACCCCTTGTATTACTGTTTA
TGTAAGCAGACAGTTTTATTGTTCATGATGATATATTTTTATCTTGTGCAATGTAACATCAGAGATTTTG
AGACACAACGTGGCTTTCCCCCGCCGCTCTAGAACTAGTGGATCCAAATAAAACGAAAGGCTCAGTCGAA
AGACTGGGCCTTTCGTTTTATCTGTTGTTTGTCGCATTATACGAGACGTCCAGGTTGGGATACCTGAAAC
AAAACCCATCGTACGGCCAAGGAAGTCTCCAATAACTGTGATCCACCACAAGCGCCAGGGTTTTCCCAGT
CACGACGTTGTAAAACGACGGCCAGTCATGCATAATCCGCACGCATCTGGAATAAGGAAGTGCCATTCCG
CCTGACCT
Features (pLannotate 1.2.2; 13 found; start..end, strand, type, name):
     21..63      +  CDS            lacI (fragment): lac repressor; lacI; The lac repressor binds to the lac operator to inhibit transcription in E. coli. This inhibition can be relieved by adding lactose or isopropyl-β-D-thiogalactopyranoside (IPTG).
     76..97      +  protein_bind   CAP binding site: CAP binding activates transcription in the presence of cAMP. E. coli catabolite activator protein
    112..142     +  promoter       lac promoter: promoter for the E. coli lac operon
    150..166     +  protein_bind   lac operator: The lac repressor binds to the lac operator to inhibit transcription in E. coli. This inhibition can be relieved by adding lactose or isopropyl-β-D-thiogalactopyranoside (IPTG). lac repressor encoded by lacI
    203..259     -  misc_feature   MCS: pUC18/19 multiple cloning site
    256..413     +  CDS            lacZα (fragment): LacZα fragment of β-galactosidase; lacZ fragment
    419..518     -  misc_feature   bom (fragment): basis of mobility region from pBR322
    625..692     +  misc_RNA       tracrRNA (fragment): trans-activating CRISPR RNA for the Streptococcus pyogenes CRISPR/Cas9 system
    958..1546    -  rep_origin     ori: high-copy-number ColE1/pMB1/pBR322/pUC origin of replication
   1682..2497    -  CDS            KanR: aminoglycoside phosphotransferase; aph(3')-Ia; confers resistance to kanamycin in bacteria or G418 (Geneticin®) in eukaryotes
   2613..2635    +  misc_feature   MCS (fragment): pBluescript multiple cloning site
   2635..2681    +  terminator     rrnB T1 terminator: transcription terminator T1 from the E. coli rrnB gene
   2783..2826    -  CDS            lacZα (fragment): LacZα fragment of β-galactosidase; lacZ fragment
