[The description below was written by a language model from this plasmid's Addgene catalogue record and pLannotate feature annotations shown in this document.]
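Description:
pFH100 is a small (about 2.9 kb) cloning module from a modular toolkit for plant genome editing, built on the commercial synthesis vector pTwist-Kan. It is a part-donor plasmid rather than a finished expression construct. It is maintained in E. coli at high copy through a ColE1/pUC-type origin of replication and selected with kanamycin via the aph(3')-Ia aminoglycoside phosphotransferase gene (KanR).

The payload is a synthetic, "improved" single-guide RNA backbone for Streptococcus pyogenes Cas9. This appears in the feature table as a partial match to the SpCas9 tracrRNA, which fits a scaffold that departs from the canonical sequence, although the record does not say which modifications were made. No plant promoter is present on this plasmid. The scaffold is meant to be combined with a separate Arabidopsis U6-26 promoter module (pFH35), which would supply RNA polymerase III transcription of the guide in plant cells, and the record does not state any target-specific spacer.

Upstream of the scaffold, the annotation also picks up a lac promoter/operator with a CAP binding site, a pUC-type multiple cloning site and a lacZα fragment. In modular cloning parts, a cassette like this often serves as a blue/white screening dropout, but the record does not confirm that role here. The remaining features (lacI and further lacZα fragments, a partial bom region, an rrnB T1 terminator) appear to be vector remnants. The assembly standard and flanking restriction sites are likewise not recorded. The plasmid is typically used as a building block for assembling sgRNA transcription units for SpCas9-based editing in plants.
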