Addgene plasmid #128205: pFH100
Purpose: improved sgRNA backbone for SpCas9, combine with AtU6-26 promoter module (pFH35)
Depositing lab: Vladimir Nekrasov. Depositing organization: Rothamsted Research. Publication: A modular cloning toolkit for genome editing in plants. Hahn F, Korolev A, Sanjurjo Loures L, Nekrasov V. BMC Plant Biol. 2020 Apr 23;20(1):179. doi: 10.1186/s12870-020-02388-2. PubMed 32326901.
Backbone
  Vector backbone: pTwist-Kan
  Backbone manufacturer: Twist Biosciences
  Vector type: Plant Expression, CRISPR, Synthetic Biology
Growth in bacteria
  Bacterial resistance: Kanamycin, 50 μg/mL
  Growth temperature: 37°C
  Growth strain: DH5alpha
  Copy number: High Copy
Gene/Insert
  Gene/Insert name: improved sgRNA backbone for SpCas9, combine with AtU6-26 promoter module (pFH35)
  Species: Synthetic
Terms and licenses: Academic/Nonprofit Terms; Industry Terms: Not Available to Industry
How to cite: pFH100 was a gift from Vladimir Nekrasov (Addgene plasmid # 128205 ; http://n2t.net/addgene:128205 ; RRID:Addgene_128205)
